>Addgene plasmid #143413 | TFORF0545 | addgene full sequence | sequence record 353557 | Addgene NGS Result
GGCTCCGGTGCCCGTCAGTGGGCAGAGCGCACATCGCCCACAGTCCCCGAGAAGTTGGGGGGAGGGGTCG
GCAATTGAACCGGTGCCTAGAGAAGGTGGCGCGGGGTAAACTGGGAAAGTGATGTCGTGTACTGGCTCCG
CCTTTTTCCCGAGGGTGGGGGAGAACCGTATATAAGTGCAGTAGTCGCCGTGAACGTTCTTTTTCGCAAC
GGGTTTGCCGCCAGAACACAGGTAAGTGCCGTGTGTGGTTCCCGCGGGCCTGGCCTCTTTACGGGTTATG
GCCCTTGCGTGCCTTGAATTACTTCCACCTGGCTGCAGTACGTGATTCTTGATCCCGAGCTTCGGGTTGG
AAGTGGGTGGGAGAGTTCGAGGCCTTGCGCTTAAGGAGCCCCTTCGCCTCGTGCTTGAGTTGAGGCCTGG
CCTGGGCGCTGGGGCCGCCGCGTGCGAATCTGGTGGCACCTTCGCGCCTGTCTCGCTGCTTTCGATAAGT
CTCTAGCCATTTAAAATTTTTGATGACCTGCTGCGACGCTTTTTTTCTGGCAAGATAGTCTTGTAAATGC
GGGCCAAGATCTGCACACTGGTATTTCGGTTTTTGGGGCCGCGGGCGGCGACGGGGCCCGTGCGTCCCAG
CGCACATGTTCGGCGAGGCGGGGCCTGCGAGCGCGGCCACCGAGAATCGGACGGGGGTAGTCTCAAGCTG
GCCGGCCTGCTCTGGTGCCTGGCCTCGCGCCGCCGTGTATCGCCCCGCCCTGGGCGGCAAGGCTGGCCCG
GTCGGCACCAGTTGCGTGAGCGGAAAGATGGCCGCTTCCCGGCCCTGCTGCAGGGAGCTCAAAATGGAGG
ACGCGGCGCTCGGGAGAGCGGGCGGGTGAGTCACCCACACAAAGGAAAAGGGCCTTTCCGTCCTCAGCCG
TCGCTTCATGTGACTCCACGGAGTACCGGGCGCCGTCCAGGCACCTCGATTAGTTCTCGAGCTTTTGGAG
TACGTCGTCTTTAGGTTGGGGGGAGGGGTTTTATGCGATGGAGTTTCCCCACACTGAGTGGGTGGAGACT
GAAGTTAGGCCAGCTTGGCACTTGATGTAATTCTCCTTGGAATTTGCCCTTTTTGAGTTTGGATCTTGGT
TCATTCTCAAGCCTCAGACAGTGGTTCAAAGTTTTTTTCTTCCATTTCAGGTGTCGTGAGGCTAGCACCG
CCACCATGGAGACGCGGGCGGCAGAAAACACGGCCATCTTTATGTGTAAATGTTGTAACCTCTTCTCACC
AAATCAGTCGGAACTCCTCTCCCACGTTTCAGAGAAGCACATGGAAGAAGGGGTTAATGTTGATGAGATT
ATTATTCCCCTTAGGCCTCTGAGTACACCTGAACCCCCCAACTCAAGCAAAACCGGAGATGAGTTTTTGG
TCATGAAGAGGAAGAGAGGCAGGCCTAAGGGGTCCACGAAGAAGTCCAGCACAGAAGAGGAGCTGGCAGA
AAACATCGTGAGTCCGACTGAGGACAGCCCGCTGGCTCCGGAGGAAGGGAACAGCCTGCCTCCAAGCAGC
TTGGAGTGTAGCAAGTGCTGTCGGAAGTTCTCCAACACGCGCCAGCTGCGGAAGCACATCTGCATTATCG
TGCTGAATTTGGGTGAGGAGGAAGGAGAAGCAGGTAACGAGTCTGACCTTGAACTAGAAAAGAAGTGTAA
GGAAGATGATCGGGAAAAAGCCTCGAAAAGACCACGGTCACAGAAAACAGAGAAAGTCCAGAAGATCTCA
GGAAAGGAGGCCAGACAGCTTTCTGGGGCGAAGAAACCCATCATAAGTGTGGTTTTAACTGCACACGAAG
CAATTCCAGGTGCTACCAAGATTGTGCCAGTGGAGGCTGGGCCCCCTGAAACAGGAGCTACAAATTCTGA
GACCACTTCAGCAGACCTGGTGCCTCGGAGAGGCTACCAGGAATACGCCATTCAGCAGACACCTTATGAG
CAACCAATGAAGTCAAGCAGGCTAGGTCCCACTCAGCTCAAAATCTTCACTTGTGAATACTGCAACAAGG
TCTTCAAGTTCAAGCACTCGCTGCAGGCCCACCTGAGGATCCACACCAATGAAAAGCCATACAAGTGCCC
CCAGTGCAGCTATGCCAGTGCCATCAAGGCCAACCTCAATGTGCACCTGCGCAAGCACACTGGAGAGAAG
TTCGCCTGCGACTATTGCTCGTTCACCTGCCTGAGCAAGGGCCACCTCAAGGTGCACATCGAGCGAGTGC
ACAAGAAGATCAAGCAGCACTGCCGCTTCTGCAAGAAGAAGTACTCTGACGTCAAGAACCTCATCAAGCA
CATCCGAGACGCGCATGACCCACAGGACAAGAAGGTCAAAGAGGCCTTGGACGAGCTCTGCCTGATGACG
AGGGAGGGCAAGCGGCAGCTGCTCTATGACTGCCACATCTGTGAGCGCAAGTTCAAGAACGAGCTGGACC
GTGACCGCCATATGCTGGTCCACGGAGACAAGTGGCCTTTTGCCTGTGAGCTCTGTGGCCATGGGGCCAC
CAAGTACCAGGCGCTGGAACTGCATGTCAGGAAGCACCCCTTCGTGTACGTCTGTGCCGTCTGCCGCAAG
AAGTTCGTCAGCTCCATCAGGCTGCGCACCCACATCAAAGAGGTGCACGGGGCTGCCCAGGAGGCCTTGG
TCTTCACCAGTTCCATCAACCAGAGCTTCTGCCTCCTGGAACCTGGTGGGGACATCCAGCAAGAAGCTCT
GGGGGACCAGCTACAGCTGGTGGAAGAGGAGTTTGCCCTCCAGGGCGTGAATGCACTCAAGGAAGAGGCC
TGTCCTGGGGACACTCAGCTGGAGGAGGGCCGGAAGGAGCCGGAGGCCCCTGGGGAAATGCCTGCCCCAG
CTGTGCACCTGGCCTCCCCGCAGGCCGAAAGCACAGCCCTGCCACCCTGTGAGCTGGAAACCACCGTGGT
CTCCTCCTCAGACCTGCATTCTCAAGAGGTGGTTTCAGATGATTTTTTGTTGAAAAATGATACCTCCTCC
GCAGAGGCTCATGCTGCTCCTGAGAAGCCCCCAGACATGCAGCACAGAAGCTCAGTCCAGACGCAAGGTG
AAGTGATCACACTACTGCTGTCCAAGGCCCAGAGTGCTGGGTCAGATCAGGAAAGCCATGGCGCCCAGAG
CCCCCTAGGGGAAGGGCAGAACATGGCTGTGCTTTCAGCTGGTGACCCAGATCCCAGCAGGTGTCTCAGG
TCAAACCCAGCTGAGGCCTCAGACCTCCTCCCTCCAGTAGCTGGTGGTGGGGACACCATCACACATCAGC
CTGACTCTTGCAAAGCTGCCCCTGAGCACCGGTCAGGCATCACCGCTTTCATGAAGGTCCTGAACAGTTT
ACAGAAGAAGCAAATGAACACCAGCTTGTGTGAGCGGATCCGGAAGGTTTATGGAGACCTGGAGTGTGAA
TACTGTGGCAAACTTTTTTGGTACCAAGTGCATTTTGATATGCATGTCCGCACCCACACCCGGGAACATC
TGTATTATTGCTCTCAGTGTCATTATTCTTCCATCACCAAAAACTGCCTTAAACGCCACGTAATTCAGAA
ACACAGTAACATCTTGCTGAAGTGTCCCACCGATGGCTGTGACTACTCAACTCCAGATAAATATAAGCTA
CAGGCACATCTTAAAGTTCACACAGCACTGGACAAAAGGAGTTATTCTTGTCCTGTTTGTGAAAAGTCTT
TTTCAGAGGATCGATTGATAAAGTCACATATCAAGACCAACCATCCTGAGGTCTCCATGAGCACCATTTC
TGAGGTTCTCGGGAGGAGGGTTCAGCTGAAAGGGCTAATTGGAAAGAGAGCCATGAAATGCCCATATTGT
GACTTTTATTTCATGAAGAATGGCTCAGACCTTCAGCGTCATATTTGGGCTCATGAAGGTGTGAAGCCCT
TCAAGTGTTCTTTGTGTGAGTATGCAACTCGTAGCAAGAGTAACCTCAAGGCTCATATGAATCGTCACAG
CACTGAGAAAACCCACCTATGTGACATGTGTGGCAAGAAATTCAAATCAAAAGGGACACTGAAAAGTCAC
AAACTCCTTCACACTGCAGATGGGAAGCAGTTTAAGTGCACGGTGTGTGACTACACAGCGGCCCAGAAGC
CACAGCTGCTGCGGCACATGGAACAGCATGTCTCCTTCAAGCCTTTCCGCTGTGCCCATTGCCATTACTC
CTGCAACATATCTGGCTCTCTGAAGCGGCACTACAACAGGAAGCACCCTAATGAGGAGTATGCCAACGTG
GGCACCGGGGAGCTGGCAGCGGAGGTGCTCATCCAGCAAGGTGGTTTGAAGTGTCCTGTTTGCAGCTTTG
TATATGGCACCAAATGGGAGTTCAATAGGCACTTGAAGAACAAACATGGCTTGAAGGTGGTGGAAATTGA
TGGAGACCCCAAGTGGGAGACAGCAACAGAAGCTCCTGAGGAGCCCTCCACCCAGTATCTCCACATCACA
GAGGCCGAAGAAGACGTTCAAGGGACACAGGCAGCGGTGGCCGCGCTCCAGGACCTGAGATACACCTCTG
AGAGTGGCGACCGACTGGACCCCACGGCCGTGAACATCCTGCAGCAGATCATTGAGCTGGGCGCCGAGAC
CCATGACGCCACTGCCCTTGCCTCGGTGGTTGCCATGGCACCAGGGACGGTGACTGTGGTTAAGCAGGTC
ACCGAGGAGGAGCCCAGCTCCAACCACACGGTCATGATCCAGGAGACGGTCCAGCAAGCGTCCGTGGAGC
TTGCCGAGCAGCACCACCTGGTGGTGTCCTCCGACGACGTGGAGGGCATTGAGACGGTGACTGTCTACAC
GCAGGGCGGGGAGGCCTCGGAGTTCATCGTCTACGTGCAGGAGGCCATGCAGCCTGTGGAGGAGCAGGCT
GTGGAGCAGCCGGCCCAGGAACTCTAGTAATGAACTAGTCCGTAACTTGAAAGTATTTCGATTTCTTGGC
TTTATATATCTTGTGGAAAGGACGATCTACGTTTCAGGGTGTAGTTGACACGCGTTAAGTCGACAATCAA
CCTCTGGATTACAAAATTTGTGAAAGATTGACTGGTATTCTTAACTATGTTGCTCCTTTTACGCTATGTG
GATACGCTGCTTTAATGCCTTTGTATCATGCTATTGCTTCCCGTATGGCTTTCATTTTCTCCTCCTTGTA
TAAATCCTGGTTGCTGTCTCTTTATGAGGAGTTGTGGCCCGTTGTCAGGCAACGTGGCGTGGTGTGCACT
GTGTTTGCTGACGCAACCCCCACTGGTTGGGGCATTGCCACCACCTGTCAGCTCCTTTCCGGGACTTTCG
CTTTCCCCCTCCCTATTGCCACGGCGGAACTCATCGCCGCCTGCCTTGCCCGCTGCTGGACAGGGGCTCG
GCTGTTGGGCACTGACAATTCCGTGGTGTTGTCGGGGAAATCATCGTCCTTTCCTTGGCTGCTCGCCTGT
GTTGCCACCTGGATTCTGCGCGGGACGTCCTTCTGCTACGTCCCTTCGGCCCTCAATCCAGCGGACCTTC
CTTCCCGCGGCCTGCTGCCGGCTCTGCGGCCTCTTCCGCGTCTTCGCCTTCGCCCTCAGACGAGTCGGAT
CTCCCTTTGGGCCGCCTCCCCGCGTCGACTTTAAGACCAATGACTTACAAGGCAGCTGTAGATCTTAGCC
ACTTTTTAAAAGAAAAGGGGGGACTGGAAGGGCTAATTCACTCCCAACGAAGACAAGATCTGCTTTTTGC
TTGTACTGGGTCTCTCTGGTTAGACCAGATCTGAGCCTGGGAGCTCTCTGGCTAACTAGGGAACCCACTG
CTTAAGCCTCAATAAAGCTTGCCTTGAGTGCTTCAAGTAGTGTGTGCCCGTCTGTTGTGTGACTCTGGTA
ACTAGAGATCCCTCAGACCCTTTTAGTCAGTGTGGAAAATCTCTAGCAGTACGTATAGTAGTTCATGTCA
TCTTATTATTCAGTATTTATAACTTGCAAAGAAATGAATATCAGAGAGTGAGAGGAACTTGTTTATTGCA
GCTTATAATGGTTACAAATAAAGCAATAGCATCACAAATTTCACAAATAAAGCATTTTTTTCACTGCATT
CTAGTTGTGGTTTGTCCAAACTCATCAATGTATCTTATCATGTCTGGCTCTAGCTATCCCGCCCCTAACT
CCGCCCATCCCGCCCCTAACTCCGCCCAGTTCCGCCCATTCTCCGCCCCATGGCTGACTAATTTTTTTTA
TTTATGCAGAGGCCGAGGCCGCCTCGGCCTCTGAGCTATTCCAGAAGTAGTGAGGAGGCTTTTTTGGAGG
CCTAGGGACGTACCCAATTCGCCCTATAGTGAGTCGTATTACGCGCGCTCACTGGCCGTCGTTTTACAAC
GTCGTGACTGGGAAAACCCTGGCGTTACCCAACTTAATCGCCTTGCAGCACATCCCCCTTTCGCCAGCTG
GCGTAATAGCGAAGAGGCCCGCACCGATCGCCCTTCCCAACAGTTGCGCAGCCTGAATGGCGAATGGG
[124 nt withheld, positions 6509-6632]
C
[91 nt withheld, positions 6634-6724]
A
[49 nt withheld, positions 6726-6774]
CCTTTGACGTTGGAGTCCACGTTCTTT
[37 nt withheld, positions 6802-6838]
ACCCTATCTCGGTCTATTCTTTTGATTTATAAGGGATTTTGCCGATTTCGGCCTATTGGTTAAAAAATGA
GCTGATTTAACAAAAATTTAACGCGAATTTTAACAAAATATTAACGCTTACAATTTAGGTGGCACTTTTC
GGGGAAATGTGCGCGGAACCCCTATTTGTTTATTTTTCTAAATACATTCAAATATGTATCCGCTCATGAG
ACAATAACCCTGATAAATGCTTCAATAATATTGAAAAAGGAAGAGTATGAGTATTCAACATTTCCGTGTC
GCCCTTATTCCCTTTTTTGCGGCATTTTGCCTTCCTGTTTTTGCTCACCCAGAAACGCTGGTGAAAGTAA
AAGATGCTGAAGATCAGTTGGGTGCACGAGTGGGTTACATCGAACTGGATCTCAACAGCGGTAAGATCCT
TGAGAGTTTTCGCCCCGAAGAACGTTTTCCAATGATGAGCACTTTTAAAGTTCTGCTATGTGGCGCGGTA
TTATCCCGTATTGACGCCGGGCAAGAGCAACTCGGTCGCCGCATACACTATTCTCAGAATGACTTGGTTG
AGTACTCACCAGTCACAGAAAAGCATCTTACGGATGGCATGACAGTAAGAGAATTATGCAGTGCTGCCAT
AACCATGAGTGATAACACTGCGGCCAACTTACTTCTGACAACGATCGGAGGACCGAAGGAGCTAACCGCT
TTTTTGCACAACATGGGGGATCATGTAACTCGCCTTGATCGTTGGGAACCGGAGCTGAATGAAGCCATAC
CAAACGACGAGCGTGACACCACGATGCCTGTAGCAATGGCAACAACGTTGCGCAAACTATTAACTGGCGA
ACTACTTACTCTAGCTTCCCGGCAACAATTAATAGACTGGATGGAGGCGGATAAAGTTGCAGGACCACTT
CTGCGCTCGGCCCTTCCGGCTGGCTGGTTTATTGCTGATAAATCTGGAGCCGGTGAGCGTGGGTCTCGCG
GTATCATTGCAGCACTGGGGCCAGATGGTAAGCCCTCCCGTATCGTAGTTATCTACACGACGGGGAGTCA
GGCAACTATGGATGAACGAAATAGACAGATCGCTGAGATAGGTGCCTCACTGATTAAGCATTGGTAACTG
TCAGACCAAGTTTACTCATATATACTTTAGATTGATTTAAAACTTCATTTTTAATTTAAAAGGATCTAGG
TGAAGATCCTTTTTGATAATCTCATGACCAAAATCCCTTAACGTGAGTTTTCGTTCCACTGAGCGTCAGA
CCCCGTAGAAAAGATCAAAGGATCTTCTTGAGATCCTTTTTTTCTGCGCGTAATCTGCTGCTTGCAAACA
AAAAAACCACCGCTACCAGCGGTGGTTTGTTTGCCGGATCAAGAGCTACCAACTCTTTTTCCGAAGGTAA
CTGGCTTCAGCAGAGCGCAGATACCAAATACTGTTCTTCTAGTGTAGCCGTAGTTAGGCCACCACTTCAA
GAACTCTGTAGCACCGCCTACATACCTCGCTCTGCTAATCCTGTTACCAGTGGCTGCTGCCAGTGGCGAT
AAGTCGTGTCTTACCGGGTTGGACTCAAGACGATAGTTACCGGATAAGGCGCAGCGGTCGGGCTGAACGG
GGGGTTCGTGCACACAGCCCAGCTTGGAGCGAACGACCTACACCGAACTGAGATACCTACAGCGTGAGCT
ATGAGAAAGCGCCACGCTTCCCGAAGGGAGAAAGGCGGACAGGTATCCGGTAAGCGGCAGGGTCGGAACA
GGAGAGCGCACGAGGGAGCTTCCAGGGGGAAACGCCTGGTATCTTTATAGTCCTGTCGGGTTTCGCCACC
TCTGACTTGAGCGTCGATTTTTGTGATGCTCGTCAGGGGGGCGGAGCCTATGGAAAAACGCCAGCAACGC
GGCCTTTTTACGGTTCCTGGCCTTTTGCTGGCCTTTTGCTCACATGTTCTTTCCTGCGTTATCCCCTGAT
TCTGTGGATAACCGTATTACCGCCTTTGAGTGAGCTGATACCGCTCGCCGCAGCCGAACGACCGAGCGCA
GCGAGTCAGTGAGCGAGGAAGCGGAAGAGCGCCCAATACGCAAACCGCCTCTCCCCGCGCGTTGGCCGAT
TCATTAATGCAGCTGGCACGACAGGTTTCCCGACTGGAAAGCGGGCAGTGAGCGCAACGCAATTAATGTG
AGTTAGCTCACTCATTAGGCACCCCAGGCTTTACACTTTATGCTTCCGGCTCGTATGTTGTGTGGAATTG
TGAGCGGATAACAATTTCACACAGGAAACAGCTATGACCATGATTACGCCAAGCGCGCAATTAACCCTCA
CTAAAGGGAACAAAAGCTGGAGCTGCAAGCTTAATGTAGTCTTATGCAATACTCTTGTAGTCTTGCAACA
TGGTAACGATGAGTTAGCAACATGCCTTACAAGGAGAGAAAAAGCACCGTGCATGCCGATTGGTGGAAGT
AAGGTGGTACGATCGTGCCTTATTAGGAAGGCAACAGACGGGTCTGACATGGATTGGACGAACCACTGAA
TTGCCGCATTGCAGAGATATTGTATTTAAGTGCCTAGCTCGATACATAAACGGGTCTCTCTGGTTAGACC
AGATCTGAGCCTGGGAGCTCTCTGGCTAACTAGGGAACCCACTGCTTAAGCCTCAATAAAGCTTGCCTTG
AGTGCTTCAAGTAGTGTGTGCCCGTCTGTTGTGTGACTCTGGTAACTAGAGATCCCTCAGACCCTTTTAG
TCAGTGTGGAAAATCTCTAGCAGTGGCGCCCGAACAGGGACTTGAAAGCGAAAGGGAAACCAGAGGAGCT
CTCTCGACGCAGGACTCGGCTTGCTGAAGCGCGCACGGCAAGAGGCGAGGGGCGGCGACTGGTGAGTACG
CCAAAAATTTTGACTAGCGGAGGCTAGAAGGAGAGAGATGGGTGCGAGAGCGTCAGTATTAAGCGGGGGA
GAATTAGATCGCGATGGGAAAAAATTCGGTTAAGGCCAGGGGGAAAGAAAAAATATAAATTAAAACATAT
AGTATGGGCAAGCAGGGAGCTAGAACGATTCGCAGTTAATCCTGGCCTGTTAGAAACATCAGAAGGCTGT
AGACAAATACTGGGACAGCTACAACCATCCCTTCAGACAGGATCAGAAGAACTTAGATCATTATATAATA
CAGTAGCAACCCTCTATTGTGTGCATCAAAGGATAGAGATAAAAGACACCAAGGAAGCTTTAGACAAGAT
AGAGGAAGAGCAAAACAAAAGTAAGACCACCGCACAGCAAGCGGCCGCTGATCTTCAGACCTGGAGGAGG
AGATATGAGGGACAATTGGAGAAGTGAATTATATAAATATAAAGTAGTAAAAATTGAACCATTAGGAGTA
GCACCCACCAAGGCAAAGAGAAGAGTGGTGCAGAGAGAAAAAAGAGCAGTGGGAATAGGAGCTTTGTTCC
TTGGGTTCTTGGGAGCAGCAGGAAGCACTATGGGCGCAGCGTCAATGACGCTGACGGTACAGGCCAGACA
ATTATTGTCTGGTATAGTGCAGCAGCAGAACAATTTGCTGAGGGCTATTGAGGCGCAACAGCATCTGTTG
CAACTCACAGTCTGGGGCATCAAGCAGCTCCAGGCAAGAATCCTGGCTGTGGAAAGATACCTAAAGGATC
AACAGCTCCTGGGGATTTGGGGTTGCTCTGGAAAACTCATTTGCACCACTGCTGTGCCTTGGAATGCTAG
TTGGAGTAATAAATCTCTGGAACAGATTTGGAATCACACGACCTGGATGGAGTGGGACAGAGAAATTAAC
AATTACACAAGCTTAATACACTCCTTAATTGAAGAATCGCAAAACCAGCAAGAAAAGAATGAACAAGAAT
TATTGGAATTAGATAAATGGGCAAGTTTGTGGAATTGGTTTAACATAACAAATTGGCTGTGGTATATAAA
ATTATTCATAATGATAGTAGGAGGCTTGGTAGGTTTAAGAATAGTTTTTGCTGTACTTTCTATAGTGAAT
AGAGTTAGGCAGGGATATTCACCATTATCGTTTCAGACCCACCTCCCAACCCCGAGGGGACCCATGCATT
GCATCTCAATTAGTCAGCAACCAGGTGTGGAAAGTCCCCAGGCTCCCCAGCAGGCAGAAGTATGCAAAGC
ATGCGTCTCAATTAGTCAGCAACCATAGTCCCGCCCCTAACTCCGCCCATCCCGCCCCTAACTCCGCCCA
GTTCCGCCCATTCTCCGCCCCATGGCTGACTAATTTTTTTTATTTATGCAGAGGCCGAGGCCGCCTCGGC
CTCTGAGCTATTCCAGAAGTAGTGAGGAGGCTTTTTTGGAGGCCTAGGCTTTTGCAAAAAGCTTTCTAGA
GGTACCACCGGAGCTTACCATGACCGAGTACAAGCCCACGGTGCGCCTCGCCACCCGCGACGACGTCCCC
AGGGCCGTACGCACCCTCGCCGCCGCGTTCGCCGACTACCCCGCCACGCGCCACACCGTCGATCCGGACC
GCCACATCGAGCGGGTCACCGAGCTGCAAGAACTCTTCCTCACGCGCGTCGGGCTCGACATCGGCAAGGT
GTGGGTCGCGGACGACGGCGCCGCCGTGGCGGTCTGGACCACGCCGGAGAGCGTCGAAGCGGGGGCGGTG
TTCGCCGAGATCGGCCCGCGCATGGCCGAGTTGAGCGGTTCCCGGCTGGCCGCGCAGCAACAGATGGAAG
GCCTCCTGGCGCCGCACCGGCCCAAGGAGCCCGCGTGGTTCCTGGCCACCGTCGGCGTCTCGCCCGACCA
CCAGGGCAAGGGTCTGGGCAGCGCCGTCGTGCTCCCCGGAGTGGAGGCGGCCGAGCGCGCCGGGGTGCCC
GCCTTCCTGGAGACCTCCGCGCCCCGCAACCTCCCCTTCTACGAGCGGCTCGGCTTCACCGTCACCGCCG
ACGTCGAGGTGCCCGAAGGACCGCGCACCTGGTGCATGACCCGCAAGCCCGGTGCCAGTTAACGAATTCT
AGATCTTGAGACAAATGGCAGTATTCATCCACAATTTTAAAAGAAAAGGGGGGATTGGGGGGTACAGTGC
AGGGGAAAGAATAGTAGACATAATAGCAACAGACATACAAACTAAAGAATTACAAAAACAAATTACAAAA
ATTCAAAATTTTCGGGTTTATTACAGGGACAGCAGAGATCCACTTTGGCGCCGGCTCGAGGCCTGCAGGT
GCAAAGATGGATAAAGTTTTAAACAGAGAGGAATCTTTGCAGCTAATGGACCTTCTAGGTCTTGAAAGGA
GTGGGAATT
Features (pLannotate 1.2.2; 31 found; start..end, strand, type, name):
      1..1179    +  promoter       EF-1α promoter: strong constitutive promoter for human elongation factor EF-1α
   1196..4924    +  CDS            ZFAT: ZFAT_HUMAN - Also known as KIAA1485, ZFAT1, ZNF406. Experimental evidence at protein level: Swiss-Prot protein existence level 1. May be involved in transcriptional regulation. Overexpression causes down-regulation of a number of genes involved in the immune response. Some genes are also up-regulated (By similarity). From Homo sapiens (Human).
   4940..4993    +  promoter       U6 promoter (fragment): RNA polymerase III promoter for human U6 snRNA
   5035..5623    +  misc_feature   WPRE: woodchuck hepatitis virus posttranscriptional regulatory element
   5674..5693    +  misc_feature   cPPT/CTS (fragment): central polypurine tract and central termination sequence of HIV-1
   5695..5928    +  LTR            3' LTR (ΔU3): self-inactivating 3' long terminal repeat (LTR) from HIV-1
   6006..6127    +  polyA_signal   SV40 poly(A) signal: SV40 polyadenylation signal
   6167..6302    +  rep_origin     SV40 ori: SV40 origin of replication
   6323..6341    -  promoter       T7 promoter: promoter for bacteriophage T7 RNA polymerase
   6349..6504    +  CDS            lacZα (fragment): LacZα fragment of β-galactosidase; lacZ fragment
   6509..6937    +  rep_origin     f1 ori (sequence partly withheld): f1 bacteriophage origin of replication; arrow indicates direction of (+) strand synthesis
   6990..7094    +  promoter       AmpR promoter: bla
   7095..7955    +  CDS            AmpR: β-lactamase; bla; confers resistance to ampicillin, carbenicillin, and related antibiotics
   8126..8714    +  rep_origin     ori: high-copy-number ColE1/pMB1/pBR322/pUC origin of replication
   8897..8989    +  CDS            lacI (fragment): lac repressor; lacI; The lac repressor binds to the lac operator to inhibit transcription in E. coli. This inhibition can be relieved by adding lactose or isopropyl-β-D-thiogalactopyranoside (IPTG).
   9002..9023    +  protein_bind   CAP binding site: CAP binding activates transcription in the presence of cAMP. E. coli catabolite activator protein
   9038..9068    +  promoter       lac promoter: promoter for the E. coli lac operon
   9072..9094    +  protein_bind   lac operator (fragment): The lac repressor binds to the lac operator to inhibit transcription in E. coli. This inhibition can be relieved by adding lactose or isopropyl-β-D-thiogalactopyranoside (IPTG). lac repressor encoded by lacI
   9137..9155    +  promoter       T3 promoter: promoter for bacteriophage T3 RNA polymerase
   9183..9409    +  promoter       RSV promoter: Rous sarcoma virus enhancer/promoter
   9410..9590    +  LTR            5' LTR (truncated): truncated 5' long terminal repeat (LTR) from HIV-1
   9637..9762    +  misc_feature   HIV-1 Ψ: packaging signal of human immunodeficiency virus type 1
   9746..10109   +  CDS            HIV-1 gag (fragment): gag protein from human immunodeficiency virus 1; gag
  10255..10488   +  misc_feature   RRE: The Rev response element (RRE) of HIV-1 allows for Rev-dependent mRNA export from the nucleus to the cytoplasm.
  10865..10891   +  CDS            Rev (fragment): human immunodeficiency virus 1 (HIV-1) Rev protein; rev; enhances nuclear export of unspliced and incompletely spliced viral mRNAs
  10898..10921   +  promoter       SV40 promoter (fragment): SV40 early promoter
  10922..10993   +  promoter       SV40 promoter (fragment): SV40 enhancer and early promoter
  11017..11152   +  rep_origin     SV40 ori: SV40 origin of replication
  11198..11794   +  CDS            PuroR (fragment): puromycin N-acetyltransferase; pac from Streptomyces; confers resistance to puromycin
  11843..11960   +  misc_feature   cPPT/CTS: central polypurine tract and central termination sequence of HIV-1
  12025..12091   +  CDS            small t antigen (fragment): SV40 (simian virus 40) small t antigen
