[The description below was written by a language model from this plasmid's Addgene catalogue record and pLannotate feature annotations shown in this document.]
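Description:
TFORF0545 is a lentiviral mammalian expression plasmid built on the pLX_TRC317 backbone, carrying the human transcription factor ZFAT as an overexpression ORF. It belongs to a barcoded transcription factor ORF collection in which each clone carries a unique 24-bp barcode, so that individual factors can be identified by sequencing in pooled screens. The barcode is not annotated as a separate feature in the table. The sequenced record is about 12.1 kb. In bacteria the plasmid is maintained through a high-copy ColE1/pUC-type origin and selected with ampicillin via β-lactamase. An f1 origin and remnants of lac and T7/T3 cloning-vector sequence are also present. The depositor warns that recombination can occur, a known risk for plasmids with repeated LTR sequences.

The viral genome has a third-generation, self-inactivating layout. An RSV promoter drives a truncated HIV-1 5' LTR, followed by the Ψ packaging signal, a partial gag segment and the RRE for Rev-dependent export of the genomic RNA. Downstream, an SV40 early promoter/origin region precedes the puromycin N-acetyltransferase gene, which allows selection of transduced cells. A cPPT/CTS element then aids nuclear import of the reverse-transcribed genome. The strong constitutive EF-1α promoter drives the ZFAT coding sequence, and a WPRE after it enhances transcript stability and expression. The ΔU3 3' LTR closes the cassette and inactivates LTR promoter activity after integration. A short U6 promoter fragment annotated between the ORF and the WPRE appears to be only a partial match rather than a functional Pol III unit. The construct is used to produce lentivirus for stable ZFAT overexpression, for example in pooled screens of directed cell differentiation.
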