Addgene plasmid #143413: TFORF0545
Purpose: Lentiviral vector for overexpressing transcription factor ORFs with unique 24-bp barcodes. Barcodes facilitate identification of transcription factors in pooled screens.
Depositing lab: Feng Zhang. Depositing organization: Broad Institute. Publication: A transcription factor atlas of directed differentiation. Joung J, Ma S, Tay T, Geiger-Schuller KR, Kirchgatterer PC, Verdine VK, Guo B, Arias-Garcia MA, Allen WE, Singh A, Kuksenko O, Abudayyeh OO, Gootenberg JS, Fu Z, Macrae RK, Buenrostro JD, Regev A, Zhang F. Cell. 2023 Jan 5;186(1):209-229.e26. doi: 10.1016/j.cell.2022.11.026. PubMed 36608654.
Backbone
  Vector backbone: pLX_TRC317
  Backbone manufacturer: Broad Institute Genetic Perturbation Platform
  Backbone size w/o insert (bp): 8264
  Vector type: Mammalian Expression, Lentiviral
  Selectable markers: Puromycin
Growth in bacteria
  Bacterial resistance: Ampicillin, 100 μg/mL
  Growth temperature: 37°C
  Growth strain: NEB Stable
  Copy number: High Copy
Gene/Insert
  Gene/Insert name: ZFAT
  Species: H. sapiens (human)
  Insert size (bp): 3833
  Entrez Gene: ZFAT (a.k.a. AITD3, ZFAT1, ZNF406, KIAA1485, MGC126815, MGC126817)
  Promoter: EF1a
  Cloning method: Unknown
  Sequencing primers: 5′ GGGTGGAGACTGAAGTTAGGCCAG; 3′ CACATAGCGTAAAAGGAGCAACATAG
Terms and licenses: Academic/Nonprofit Terms; Industry Terms: Not Available to Industry
Depositor comments: NM_020863,ENST00000377838 . The transcription factor ORF portion of this plasmid was synthesized by Genewiz. Please test multiple small colonies in case of plasmid recombination. To make this collection available in a timely manner, a portion of this collection was not fully sequenced by Addgene. If an Addgene verified full plasmid sequence is not available, please contact us prior to placing an order to request the full sequence.
How to cite: TFORF0545 was a gift from Feng Zhang (Addgene plasmid # 143413 ; http://n2t.net/addgene:143413 ; RRID:Addgene_143413)
