>Addgene plasmid #143413 | TFORF0545 | depositor partial sequence | sequence record 282377 | Insert
ACCGCCACCATGGAGACGCGGGCGGCAGAAAACACGGCCATCTTTATGTGTAAATGTTGTAACCTCTTCT
CACCAAATCAGTCGGAACTCCTCTCCCACGTTTCAGAGAAGCACATGGAAGAAGGGGTTAATGTTGATGA
GATTATTATTCCCCTTAGGCCTCTGAGTACACCTGAACCCCCCAACTCAAGCAAAACCGGAGATGAGTTT
TTGGTCATGAAGAGGAAGAGAGGCAGGCCTAAGGGGTCCACGAAGAAGTCCAGCACAGAAGAGGAGCTGG
CAGAAAACATCGTGAGTCCGACTGAGGACAGCCCGCTGGCTCCGGAGGAAGGGAACAGCCTGCCTCCAAG
CAGCTTGGAGTGTAGCAAGTGCTGTCGGAAGTTCTCCAACACGCGCCAGCTGCGGAAGCACATCTGCATT
ATCGTGCTGAATTTGGGTGAGGAGGAAGGAGAAGCAGGTAACGAGTCTGACCTTGAACTAGAAAAGAAGT
GTAAGGAAGATGATCGGGAAAAAGCCTCGAAAAGACCACGGTCACAGAAAACAGAGAAAGTCCAGAAGAT
CTCAGGAAAGGAGGCCAGACAGCTTTCTGGGGCGAAGAAACCCATCATAAGTGTGGTTTTAACTGCACAC
GAAGCAATTCCAGGTGCTACCAAGATTGTGCCAGTGGAGGCTGGGCCCCCTGAAACAGGAGCTACAAATT
CTGAGACCACTTCAGCAGACCTGGTGCCTCGGAGAGGCTACCAGGAATACGCCATTCAGCAGACACCTTA
TGAGCAACCAATGAAGTCAAGCAGGCTAGGTCCCACTCAGCTCAAAATCTTCACTTGTGAATACTGCAAC
AAGGTCTTCAAGTTCAAGCACTCGCTGCAGGCCCACCTGAGGATCCACACCAATGAAAAGCCATACAAGT
GCCCCCAGTGCAGCTATGCCAGTGCCATCAAGGCCAACCTCAATGTGCACCTGCGCAAGCACACTGGAGA
GAAGTTCGCCTGCGACTATTGCTCGTTCACCTGCCTGAGCAAGGGCCACCTCAAGGTGCACATCGAGCGA
GTGCACAAGAAGATCAAGCAGCACTGCCGCTTCTGCAAGAAGAAGTACTCTGACGTCAAGAACCTCATCA
AGCACATCCGAGACGCGCATGACCCACAGGACAAGAAGGTCAAAGAGGCCTTGGACGAGCTCTGCCTGAT
GACGAGGGAGGGCAAGCGGCAGCTGCTCTATGACTGCCACATCTGTGAGCGCAAGTTCAAGAACGAGCTG
GACCGTGACCGCCATATGCTGGTCCACGGAGACAAGTGGCCTTTTGCCTGTGAGCTCTGTGGCCATGGGG
CCACCAAGTACCAGGCGCTGGAACTGCATGTCAGGAAGCACCCCTTCGTGTACGTCTGTGCCGTCTGCCG
CAAGAAGTTCGTCAGCTCCATCAGGCTGCGCACCCACATCAAAGAGGTGCACGGGGCTGCCCAGGAGGCC
TTGGTCTTCACCAGTTCCATCAACCAGAGCTTCTGCCTCCTGGAACCTGGTGGGGACATCCAGCAAGAAG
CTCTGGGGGACCAGCTACAGCTGGTGGAAGAGGAGTTTGCCCTCCAGGGCGTGAATGCACTCAAGGAAGA
GGCCTGTCCTGGGGACACTCAGCTGGAGGAGGGCCGGAAGGAGCCGGAGGCCCCTGGGGAAATGCCTGCC
CCAGCTGTGCACCTGGCCTCCCCGCAGGCCGAAAGCACAGCCCTGCCACCCTGTGAGCTGGAAACCACCG
TGGTCTCCTCCTCAGACCTGCATTCTCAAGAGGTGGTTTCAGATGATTTTTTGTTGAAAAATGATACCTC
CTCCGCAGAGGCTCATGCTGCTCCTGAGAAGCCCCCAGACATGCAGCACAGAAGCTCAGTCCAGACGCAA
GGTGAAGTGATCACACTACTGCTGTCCAAGGCCCAGAGTGCTGGGTCAGATCAGGAAAGCCATGGCGCCC
AGAGCCCCCTAGGGGAAGGGCAGAACATGGCTGTGCTTTCAGCTGGTGACCCAGATCCCAGCAGGTGTCT
CAGGTCAAACCCAGCTGAGGCCTCAGACCTCCTCCCTCCAGTAGCTGGTGGTGGGGACACCATCACACAT
CAGCCTGACTCTTGCAAAGCTGCCCCTGAGCACCGGTCAGGCATCACCGCTTTCATGAAGGTCCTGAACA
GTTTACAGAAGAAGCAAATGAACACCAGCTTGTGTGAGCGGATCCGGAAGGTTTATGGAGACCTGGAGTG
TGAATACTGTGGCAAACTTTTTTGGTACCAAGTGCATTTTGATATGCATGTCCGCACCCACACCCGGGAA
CATCTGTATTATTGCTCTCAGTGTCATTATTCTTCCATCACCAAAAACTGCCTTAAACGCCACGTAATTC
AGAAACACAGTAACATCTTGCTGAAGTGTCCCACCGATGGCTGTGACTACTCAACTCCAGATAAATATAA
GCTACAGGCACATCTTAAAGTTCACACAGCACTGGACAAAAGGAGTTATTCTTGTCCTGTTTGTGAAAAG
TCTTTTTCAGAGGATCGATTGATAAAGTCACATATCAAGACCAACCATCCTGAGGTCTCCATGAGCACCA
TTTCTGAGGTTCTCGGGAGGAGGGTTCAGCTGAAAGGGCTAATTGGAAAGAGAGCCATGAAATGCCCATA
TTGTGACTTTTATTTCATGAAGAATGGCTCAGACCTTCAGCGTCATATTTGGGCTCATGAAGGTGTGAAG
CCCTTCAAGTGTTCTTTGTGTGAGTATGCAACTCGTAGCAAGAGTAACCTCAAGGCTCATATGAATCGTC
ACAGCACTGAGAAAACCCACCTATGTGACATGTGTGGCAAGAAATTCAAATCAAAAGGGACACTGAAAAG
TCACAAACTCCTTCACACTGCAGATGGGAAGCAGTTTAAGTGCACGGTGTGTGACTACACAGCGGCCCAG
AAGCCACAGCTGCTGCGGCACATGGAACAGCATGTCTCCTTCAAGCCTTTCCGCTGTGCCCATTGCCATT
ACTCCTGCAACATATCTGGCTCTCTGAAGCGGCACTACAACAGGAAGCACCCTAATGAGGAGTATGCCAA
CGTGGGCACCGGGGAGCTGGCAGCGGAGGTGCTCATCCAGCAAGGTGGTTTGAAGTGTCCTGTTTGCAGC
TTTGTATATGGCACCAAATGGGAGTTCAATAGGCACTTGAAGAACAAACATGGCTTGAAGGTGGTGGAAA
TTGATGGAGACCCCAAGTGGGAGACAGCAACAGAAGCTCCTGAGGAGCCCTCCACCCAGTATCTCCACAT
CACAGAGGCCGAAGAAGACGTTCAAGGGACACAGGCAGCGGTGGCCGCGCTCCAGGACCTGAGATACACC
TCTGAGAGTGGCGACCGACTGGACCCCACGGCCGTGAACATCCTGCAGCAGATCATTGAGCTGGGCGCCG
AGACCCATGACGCCACTGCCCTTGCCTCGGTGGTTGCCATGGCACCAGGGACGGTGACTGTGGTTAAGCA
GGTCACCGAGGAGGAGCCCAGCTCCAACCACACGGTCATGATCCAGGAGACGGTCCAGCAAGCGTCCGTG
GAGCTTGCCGAGCAGCACCACCTGGTGGTGTCCTCCGACGACGTGGAGGGCATTGAGACGGTGACTGTCT
ACACGCAGGGCGGGGAGGCCTCGGAGTTCATCGTCTACGTGCAGGAGGCCATGCAGCCTGTGGAGGAGCA
GGCTGTGGAGCAGCCGGCCCAGGAACTCTAGTAATGAACTAGTCCGTAACTTGAAAGTATTTCGATTTCT
TGGCTTTATATATCTTGTGGAAAGGACGATCTACGTTTCAGGGTGTAGTTGAC
