>Addgene plasmid #143413 | TFORF0545 | depositor partial sequence | sequence record 282378 | Barcode
TCTACGTTTCAGGGTGTAGTTGAC
